Addgene plasmid #47242: TAL3523
Depositing lab: Keith Joung. Depositing organization: Massachusetts General Hospital. Publication: Targeted gene disruption in somatic zebrafish cells using engineered TALENs. Sander JD, Cade L, Khayter C, Reyon D, Peterson RT, Joung JK, Yeh JR. Nat Biotechnol. 2011 Aug 5;29(8):697-8. doi: 10.1038/nbt.1934. PubMed 21822241.
Backbone
  Vector backbone: JDS74
  Backbone manufacturer: Addgene plasmid #32288
  Backbone size w/o insert (bp): 6447
  Vector type: Mammalian Expression ; T7
Growth in bacteria
  Bacterial resistance: Ampicillin, 100 μg/mL
  Growth temperature: 37°C
  Growth strain: XL1 Blue
  Copy number: High Copy
Gene/Insert
  Gene/Insert name: ZebrafishCommunity-rbfox2-right (alt name: rbfox2)
  Species: D. rerio (zebrafish)
  Insert size (bp): 1430
  Entrez Gene: rbfox2 (a.k.a. rbm9, zgc:85694)
  Promoter: CMV
  Tag / fusion protein: 3X Flag (N terminal on backbone); WT FOKI (C terminal on backbone)
  Cloning method: Restriction Enzyme; 5′ cloning site BsmBI (destroyed during cloning); 3′ cloning site BsmBI (destroyed during cloning)
  Sequencing primers: 5′ CMV-F; 3′ BGH-rev
Terms and licenses: Academic/Nonprofit Terms; Industry Terms: Not Available to Industry
Depositor comments: Target binding site: TGGAGGAGGAGGAGGAGG It is strongly recommended that users perform a diagnostic digest to verify this plasmid prior to use. For example, a double digest of the plasmid with BamHI and KpnI should result in two bands at 2.3kb and 5.8kb.
How to cite: TAL3523 was a gift from Keith Joung (Addgene plasmid # 47242 ; http://n2t.net/addgene:47242 ; RRID:Addgene_47242)
