[The description below was written by a language model from this plasmid's Addgene catalogue record.]
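Description:
TAL3523 is a TALEN expression plasmid built on the JDS74 backbone, a mammalian expression vector that also carries a T7 promoter. It encodes the "right" half of a TALE nuclease pair directed against the zebrafish (D. rerio) rbfox2 gene, also known as rbm9. The plasmid is maintained in E. coli as a high-copy construct under ampicillin selection. The record does not include a feature table, so the origin of replication and other backbone details are not itemised.

The insert of about 1.4 kb is an engineered array of TAL effector repeats designed to recognise a specific binding site in rbfox2. It is not rbfox2 coding sequence. The array was placed into the roughly 6.4 kb backbone through BsmBI sites that were destroyed during cloning. This puts it in frame with elements supplied by the backbone: an N-terminal 3X Flag tag and a C-terminal wild-type FokI nuclease domain. A CMV promoter drives expression in mammalian cells. The T7 designation suggests the construct can also serve as a template for in vitro transcription, the usual way of making TALEN mRNA for injection into zebrafish embryos, although the record does not state this explicitly.

FokI cleaves DNA only as a dimer, so this construct is meant to be used with a matching "left" TALEN that binds the opposite strand nearby. The pair then introduces a double-strand break whose error-prone repair can disrupt the gene. The associated publication describes targeted gene disruption in somatic zebrafish cells with engineered TALENs. The depositor recommends verifying the plasmid by diagnostic restriction digest before use, a sensible precaution given the repetitive array.
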