>Addgene plasmid #47242 | TAL3523 | depositor partial sequence | sequence record 67329 | Insert sequence
ATGGACTACAAAGACCATGACGGTGATTATAAAGATCATGACATCGATTACAAGGATGACGATGACAAGA
TGGCCCCCAAGAAGAAGAGGAAGGTGGGCATTCACCGCGGGGTACCTATGGTGGACTTGAGGACACTCGG
TTATTCGCAACAGCAACAGGAGAAAATCAAGCCTAAGGTCAGGAGCACCGTCGCGCAACACCACGAGGCG
CTTGTGGGGCATGGCTTCACTCATGCGCATATTGTCGCGCTTTCACAGCACCCTGCGGCGCTTGGGACGG
TGGCTGTCAAATACCAAGATATGATTGCGGCCCTGCCCGAAGCCACGCACGAGGCAATTGTAGGGGTCGG
TAAACAGTGGTCGGGAGCGCGAGCACTTGAGGCGCTGCTGACTGTGGCGGGTGAGCTTAGGGGGCCTCCG
CTCCAGCTCGACACCGGGCAGCTGCTGAAGATCGCGAAGAGAGGGGGAGTAACAGCGGTAGAGGCAGTGC
ACGCCTGGCGCAATGCGCTCACCGGGGCCCCCTTGAACCTGACCCCAGACCAGGTAGTCGCAATCGCGAA
CAATAATGGGGGAAAGCAAGCCCTGGAAACCGTGCAAAGGTTGTTGCCGGTCCTTTGTCAAGACCACGGC
CTTACACCGGAGCAAGTCGTGGCCATTGCAAATAATAACGGTGGCAAACAGGCTCTTGAGACGGTTCAGA
GACTTCTCCCAGTTCTCTGTCAAGCCCACGGGCTGACTCCCGATCAAGTTGTAGCGATTGCGTCGAACAT
TGGAGGGAAACAAGCATTGGAGACTGTCCAACGGCTCCTTCCCGTGTTGTGTCAAGCCCACGGTTTGACG
CCTGCACAAGTGGTCGCCATCGCCAACAACAACGGCGGTAAGCAGGCGCTGGAAACAGTACAGCGCCTGC
TGCCTGTACTGTGCCAGGATCATGGACTGACCCCAGACCAGGTAGTCGCAATCGCGAACAATAATGGGGG
AAAGCAAGCCCTGGAAACCGTGCAAAGGTTGTTGCCGGTCCTTTGTCAAGACCACGGCCTTACACCGGAG
CAAGTCGTGGCCATTGCAAGCAACATCGGTGGCAAACAGGCTCTTGAGACGGTTCAGAGACTTCTCCCAG
TTCTCTGTCAAGCCCACGGGCTGACTCCCGATCAAGTTGTAGCGATTGCGAATAACAATGGAGGGAAACA
AGCATTGGAGACTGTCCAACGGCTCCTTCCCGTGTTGTGTCAAGCCCACGGTTTGACGCCTGCACAAGTG
GTCGCCATCGCCAACAACAACGGCGGTAAGCAGGCGCTGGAAACAGTACAGCGCCTGCTGCCTGTACTGT
GCCAGGATCATGGACTGACCCCAGACCAGGTAGTCGCAATCGCGTCGAACATTGGGGGAAAGCAAGCCCT
GGAAACCGTGCAAAGGTTGTTGCCGGTCCTTTGTCAAGACCACGGCCTTACACCGGAGCAAGTCGTGGCC
ATTGCAAATAATAACGGTGGCAAACAGGCTCTTGAGACGGTTCAGAGACTTCTCCCAGTTCTCTGTCAAG
CCCACGGGCTGACTCCCGATCAAGTTGTAGCGATTGCGAATAACAATGGAGGGAAACAAGCATTGGAGAC
TGTCCAACGGCTCCTTCCCGTGTTGTGTCAAGCCCACGGTTTGACGCCTGCACAAGTGGTCGCCATCGCC
TCCAATATTGGCGGTAAGCAGGCGCTGGAAACAGTACAGCGCCTGCTGCCTGTACTGTGCCAGGATCATG
GACTGACCCCAGACCAGGTAGTCGCAATCGCGAACAATAATGGGGGAAAGCAAGCCCTGGAAACCGTGCA
AAGGTTGTTGCCGGTCCTTTGTCAAGACCACGGCCTTACACCGGAGCAAGTCGTGGCCATTGCAAATAAT
AACGGTGGCAAACAGGCTCTTGAGACGGTTCAGAGACTTCTCCCAGTTCTCTGTCAAGCCCACGGGCTGA
CTCCCGATCAAGTTGTAGCGATTGCGTCGAACATTGGAGGGAAACAAGCATTGGAGACTGTCCAACGGCT
CCTTCCCGTGTTGTGTCAAGCCCACGGTTTGACGCCTGCACAAGTGGTCGCCATCGCCAACAACAACGGC
GGTAAGCAGGCGCTGGAAACAGTACAGCGCCTGCTGCCTGTACTGTGCCAGGATCATGGACTGACACCCG
AACAGGTGGTCGCCATTGCTAATAATAACGGAGGACGGCCAGCCTTGGAG
