>Addgene plasmid #47242 | TAL3523 | addgene partial sequence | sequence record 69146 | JDS-TALEN-F 5'-TAGGGGTCGGTAAACAGTGG-3'
TGGCGGGTGAGCTTAGGGGGCCTCCGCTCCAGCTCGACACCGGGCAGCTGCTGAAGATCGCGAAGAGAGG
GGGAGTAACAGCGGTAGAGGCAGTGCACGCCTGGCGCAATGCGCTCACCGGGGCCCCCTTGAACCTGACC
CCAGACCAGGTAGTCGCAATCGCGAACAATAATGGGGGAAAGCAAGCCCTGGAAACCGTGCAAAGGTTGT
TGCCGGTCCTTTGTCAAGACCACGGCCTTACACCGGAGCAAGTCGTGGCCATTGCAAATAATAACGGTGG
CAAACAGGCTCTTGAGACGGTTCAGAGACTTCTCCCAGTTCTCTGTCAAGCCCACGGGCTGACTCCCGAT
CAAGTTGTAGCGATTGCGTCGAACATTGGAGGGAAACAAGCATTGGAGACTGTCCAACGGCTCCTTCCCG
TGTTGTGTCAAGCCCACGGTTTGACGCCTGCACAAGTGGTCGCCATCGCCAACAACAACGGCGGTAAGCA
GGCGCTGGAAACAGTACAGCGCCTGCTGCCTGTACTGTGCCAGGATCATGGACTGACCCCAGACCAGGTA
GTCGCAATCGCGAACAATAATGGGGGAAAGCAAGCCCTGGAAACCGTGCAAAGGTTGTTGCCGGTCCTTT
GTCAAGACCACGGCCTTACACCGGAGCAAGTCGTGGCCATTGCAAGCAACATCGGTGGCAAACAGGCTCT
TGAGACGGTTCAGAGACTTCTCCCAGTTCTCTGTCAAGCCCACGGGCTGACTCCCGATCAAGTTGTAGCG
ATTGCGAATAACAATGGAGGGAAACAAGCATTGGAGACTGTCCAACGGCTCCTTCCCGTGTTGTGTCAAG
CCCACG
